Addgene plasmid #137156: pAAV-nEF-Con/Foff 2.0-iC++-EYFP
Purpose: Intersectional viral expression of ic++-EYFP in cells expressing Cre AND NOT Flp
Depositing lab: Karl Deisseroth & INTRSECT 2.0 Project. Depositing organization: Stanford University. Publication: Comprehensive Dual- and Triple-Feature Intersectional Single-Vector Delivery of Diverse Functional Payloads to Cells of Behaving Mammals. Fenno LE, Ramakrishnan C, Kim YS, Evans KE, Lo M, Vesuna S, Inoue M, Cheung KYM, Yuen E, Pichamoorthy N, Hong ASO, Deisseroth K. Neuron. 2020 Jun 20. pii: S0896-6273(20)30432-3. doi: 10.1016/j.neuron.2020.06.003. PubMed 32574559.
Backbone
  Vector backbone: AAV2-nEF-WPRE
  Backbone size w/o insert (bp): 4600
  Vector type: AAV, Cre/Lox, Synthetic Biology ; Flp/FRT
Growth in bacteria
  Bacterial resistance: Ampicillin, 100 μg/mL
  Growth temperature: 37°C
  Growth strain: NEB Stable
  Copy number: High Copy
Gene/Insert
  Gene/Insert name: Con/Foff 2.0-iC++-EYFP
  Species: Synthetic; Prokaryotic
  Insert size (bp): 2400
  Mutation: n/a
  Promoter: nEF
  Cloning method: Restriction Enzyme; 5′ cloning site BamHI (unknown if destroyed); 3′ cloning site EcoRI (unknown if destroyed)
  Sequencing primers: 5′ GACCCTGCTTGCTCAACTCT; 3′ GGGCCACAACTCCTCATAAA
Terms and licenses: Academic/Nonprofit Terms; Industry Terms: Not Available to Industry
Depositor comments: Additional sequencing primers: Intron 2F GGGACGACATGACTTAACCAG; Intron 2R CCAGCCCTTCTCATGTTCAG; Intron 1F CCTGTATGTGACCCATGTGC; Intron 1R: GCACATGGGTCACATACAGG
How to cite: pAAV-nEF-Con/Foff 2.0-iC++-EYFP was a gift from Karl Deisseroth & INTRSECT 2.0 Project (Addgene plasmid # 137156 ; http://n2t.net/addgene:137156 ; RRID:Addgene_137156) For viral preps, please replace (Addgene plasmid # 137156) in the above sentence with: (Addgene viral prep # 137156-AAV8)
