[The description below was written by a language model from this plasmid's Addgene catalogue record, the feature table of its GenBank file and pLannotate feature annotations shown in this document.]
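Description:
pAAV-nEF-Con/Foff 2.0-iC++-EYFP is an AAV2 transfer plasmid of about 7 kb from the INTRSECT 2.0 series. It is designed to express the iC++-EYFP fusion only in cells that contain Cre recombinase and lack Flp ("Cre AND NOT Flp"). The bacterial backbone carries a high-copy ColE1/pUC-type origin, an f1 origin and the beta-lactamase gene for ampicillin selection. Two AAV2 inverted terminal repeats flank the expression cassette so that it can be packaged into recombinant AAV. In the NGS-derived annotation one ITR appears only as short fragments, and that sequence is about 11 nt shorter than the depositor record. This probably reflects the difficulty of sequencing ITRs, but the record does not resolve it.

Expression is driven by the nEF promoter, annotated as the human EF-1α core promoter followed by a truncated HTLV-1 5' LTR segment. Downstream of the cassette are a WPRE, which enhances transcript stability and expression, and the human growth hormone polyadenylation signal. The iC++-EYFP reading frame is split into pieces separated by β-globin-derived intron fragments that hold the recombinase sites. iC++ is a light-gated, channelrhodopsin-derived opsin, and its sequence is annotated here as ChR2-like fragments with a short KCNJ2 (Kir2.1)-derived segment. A first, Kozak-initiated portion and the final EYFP portion lie in the sense orientation. The middle portion is inverted and bracketed by opposing loxN and lox2272 pairs, a double-floxed arrangement. Cre flips and locks this segment into the sense orientation, and splicing then removes the introns and their recombinase sites to give an intact coding sequence. A pair of minimal FRT sites in opposite orientation encloses the whole coding region, so Flp is expected to invert it relative to the promoter and abolish expression. The construct is used for intersectional viral targeting of genetically defined cell populations with an optogenetic tool.
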