LOCUS       Exported 7028 bp ds-DNA circular SYN 12-MAY-2021
DEFINITION  Intersectional viral expression of ic++-EYFP in cells expressing Cre
            AND NOT Flp.
ACCESSION   .
VERSION     .
KEYWORDS    pAAV-nEF-Con/Foff 2.0-iC++-EYFP
SOURCE      synthetic DNA construct
  ORGANISM  synthetic DNA construct
REFERENCE   1 (bases 1 to 7028)
  AUTHORS   Fenno LE, Ramakrishnan C, Kim YS, Evans KE, Lo M, Vesuna S, Inoue M,
            Cheung KYM, Yuen E, Pichamoorthy N, Hong ASO, Deisseroth K
  TITLE     Comprehensive Dual- and Triple-Feature Intersectional Single-Vector
            Delivery of Diverse Functional Payloads to Cells of Behaving
            Mammals.
  JOURNAL   Neuron. 2020 Jun 20. pii: S0896-6273(20)30432-3. doi:
            10.1016/j.neuron.2020.06.003.
  PUBMED    32574559
REFERENCE   2 (bases 1 to 7028)
  AUTHORS   .
  TITLE     Direct Submission
  JOURNAL   Exported May 12, 2021 from SnapGene Server 1.1.58
            http://www.snapgene.com
FEATURES             Location/Qualifiers
     source          1..7028
                     /organism="synthetic DNA construct"
                     /mol_type="other DNA"
     repeat_region   1..141
                     /label=AAV2 ITR
                     /note="inverted terminal repeat of adeno-associated virus
                     serotype 2"
     repeat_region   12..141
                     /label=AAV2 ITR
     promoter        188..399
                     /label=EF-1-alpha core promoter
                     /note="core promoter for human elongation factor
                     EF-1-alpha"
     LTR             412..680
                     /label=5' LTR (truncated)
                     /note="truncated 5' long terminal repeat (LTR) from human
                     T-cell leukemia virus (HTLV) type 1"
     protein_bind    708..741
                     /label=FRT (minimal)
                     /bound_moiety="FLP recombinase from the Saccharomyces
                     cerevisiae 2u plasmid"
                     /note="supports FLP-mediated excision but not integration
                     (Turan and Bode, 2011)"
     regulatory      834..843
                     /regulatory_class="other"
                     /note="vertebrate consensus sequence for strong initiation
                     of translation (Kozak, 1987)"
     protein_bind    1371..1404
                     /label=loxN
                     /bound_moiety="Cre recombinase"
                     /note="Cre-mediated recombination occurs in the 8-bp core
                     sequence (GTATACCT). loxN sites are compatible with each
                     other, but incompatible with loxP or lox2272 sites."
     protein_bind    1455..1488
                     /label=lox2272
                     /bound_moiety="Cre recombinase"
                     /note="Cre-mediated recombination occurs in the 8-bp core
                     sequence (GGATACTT). lox2272 sites are compatible with each
                     other, but incompatible with loxP or loxN sites (Lee and
                     Saito, 1988)."
     primer_bind     1601..1622
                     /label=EGFP-N
                     /note="EGFP, reverse primer"
     protein_bind    complement(2254..2287)
                     /label=loxN
                     /bound_moiety="Cre recombinase"
                     /note="Cre-mediated recombination occurs in the 8-bp core
                     sequence (GTATACCT). loxN sites are compatible with each
                     other, but incompatible with loxP or lox2272 sites."
     protein_bind    complement(2338..2371)
                     /label=lox2272
                     /bound_moiety="Cre recombinase"
                     /note="Cre-mediated recombination occurs in the 8-bp core
                     sequence (GGATACTT). lox2272 sites are compatible with each
                     other, but incompatible with loxP or loxN sites (Lee and
                     Saito, 1988)."
     primer_bind     complement(2593..2612)
                     /label=EXFP-R
                     /note="For distinguishing EGFP variants, reverse primer"
     CDS             2752..3003
                     /codon_start=1
                     /product="C-terminal fragment of mVenus for use in
                     bimolecular fluorescence complementation (BiFC) (Kodama and
                     Hu, 2010)"
                     /label=VC155
                     /translation="DKQKNGIKVNFKIRHNIEDGSVQLADHYQQNTPIGDGPVLLPDNH
                     YLSYQSALSKDPNEKRDHMVLLEFVTAAGITLGMDELYK"
     primer_bind     2940..2961
                     /label=EGFP-C
                     /note="EGFP, forward primer"
     protein_bind    complement(3013..3046)
                     /label=FRT (minimal)
                     /bound_moiety="FLP recombinase from the Saccharomyces
                     cerevisiae 2u plasmid"
                     /note="supports FLP-mediated excision but not integration
                     (Turan and Bode, 2011)"
     misc_feature    3155..3743
                     /label=WPRE
                     /note="woodchuck hepatitis virus posttranscriptional
                     regulatory element"
     primer_bind     complement(3208..3228)
                     /label=WPRE-R
                     /note="WPRE, reverse primer"
     CDS             complement(3626..3637)
                     /codon_start=1
                     /product="Factor Xa recognition and cleavage site"
                     /label=Factor Xa site
                     /translation="IEGR"
     polyA_signal    3775..4251
                     /label=hGH poly(A) signal
                     /note="human growth hormone polyadenylation signal"
     primer_bind     complement(3974..3993)
                     /label=hGH-PA-R
                     /note="Human growth hormone terminator, reverse primer"
     repeat_region   4291..4431
                     /label=AAV2 ITR
                     /note="inverted terminal repeat of adeno-associated virus
                     serotype 2"
     repeat_region   4291..4420
                     /label=AAV2 ITR
     rep_origin      4506..4961
                     /direction=RIGHT
                     /label=f1 ori
                     /note="f1 bacteriophage origin of replication; arrow
                     indicates direction of (+) strand synthesis"
     primer_bind     complement(4593..4612)
                     /label=F1ori-R
                     /note="F1 origin, reverse primer"
     primer_bind     4803..4824
                     /label=F1ori-F
                     /note="F1 origin, forward primer"
     primer_bind     complement(4978..4997)
                     /label=pRS-marker
                     /note="pRS vectors, use to sequence yeast selectable
                     marker"
     primer_bind     5097..5119
                     /label=pGEX 3'
                     /note="pGEX vectors, reverse primer"
     primer_bind     complement(5157..5175)
                     /label=pBRforEco
                     /note="pBR322 vectors, upsteam of EcoRI site, forward
                     primer"
     promoter        5243..5347
                     /gene="bla"
                     /label=AmpR promoter
     CDS             5348..6208
                     /codon_start=1
                     /gene="bla"
                     /product="beta-lactamase"
                     /label=AmpR
                     /note="confers resistance to ampicillin, carbenicillin, and
                     related antibiotics"
                     /translation="MSIQHFRVALIPFFAAFCLPVFAHPETLVKVKDAEDQLGARVGYI
                     ELDLNSGKILESFRPEERFPMMSTFKVLLCGAVLSRIDAGQEQLGRRIHYSQNDLVEYS
                     PVTEKHLTDGMTVRELCSAAITMSDNTAANLLLTTIGGPKELTAFLHNMGDHVTRLDRW
                     EPELNEAIPNDERDTTMPVAMATTLRKLLTGELLTLASRQQLIDWMEADKVAGPLLRSA
                     LPAGWFIADKSGAGERGSRGIIAALGPDGKPSRIVVIYTTGSQATMDERNRQIAEIGAS
                     LIKHW"
     primer_bind     complement(5566..5585)
                     /label=Amp-R
                     /note="Ampicillin resistance gene, reverse primer"
     rep_origin      6379..6967
                     /direction=RIGHT
                     /label=ori
                     /note="high-copy-number ColE1/pMB1/pBR322/pUC origin of
                     replication"
     primer_bind     6868..6887
                     /label=pBR322ori-F
                     /note="pBR322 origin, forward primer"
ORIGIN
        1 cctgcaggca gctgcgcgct cgctcgctca ctgaggccgc ccgggcaaag cccgggcgtc
       61 gggcgacctt tggtcgcccg gcctcagtga gcgagcgagc gcgcagagag ggagtggcca
      121 actccatcac taggggttcc tgcggccgca cgcgtaagga tctgcgatcg ctccggtgcc
      181 cgtcagtggg cagagcgcac atcgcccaca gtccccgaga agttgggggg aggggtcggc
      241 aattgaacgg gtgcctagag aaggtggcgc ggggtaaact gggaaagtga tgtcgtgtac
      301 tggctccgcc tttttcccga gggtggggga gaaccgtata taagtgcagt agtcgccgtg
      361 aacgttcttt ttcgcaacgg gtttgccgcc agaacacagc tgaagcttcg aggggctcgc
      421 atctctcctt cacgcgcccg ccgccctacc tgaggccgcc atccacgccg gttgagtcgc
      481 gttctgccgc ctcccgcctg tggtgcctcc tgaactgcgt ccgccgtcta ggtaagttta
      541 aagctcaggt cgagaccggg cctttgtccg gcgctccctt ggagcctacc tagactcagc
      601 cggctctcca cgctttgcct gaccctgctt gctcaactct acgtctttgt ttcgttttct
      661 gttctgcgcc gttacagatc caagctgtga ccggcgccta cggatccgaa gttcctattc
      721 tctagaaagt ataggaactt cgcagagtag tagctggatt gtagctgcta ttagcaatct
      781 aaaacctctt agaagttcct attcttcaaa aggtatagga acttcggcgc gccgccacca
      841 tggactatgg cggcgctttg tctgccgtcg gactcttcca aacctcatac actcttgaga
      901 acaatggttc tgttatttgc atcccgaaca acggccagtg cttctgcttg gcttggctta
      961 aatccaacgg aacaaatgcc gagaagttgg ctgccaacat tctgcagtgg atttcttttg
     1021 cgctttcagc gctctgcctg atgttctacg gctaccagac ctggaagtct acttgcggct
     1081 gggagaatat ttacgtggcc acgatccaga tgatcaagtt catcatcgag tatttccata
     1141 gctttgacga acctgcggtg atctactcat ccaacggcaa caagaccagg tggcttcgtt
     1201 acgcgagctg gctgctgacc tgccctgtca ttcttatcca cctgagcaac cttacgggtc
     1261 tggcgaacga ctataacaag cgtaccatgg gtctgctggt gtcagatatc ggcacgatcg
     1321 tgtggggcac cacggccgcg ctgtccaagg taagtgtcgg ggttgagctc ataacttcgt
     1381 atagtatacc ttatacgaag ttattctttg caccattcta aagaataaca gtgataattt
     1441 ctgggttaag gcaaataact tcgtatagga tactttatac gaagttatgg tacccctcct
     1501 gtactcacct tgccggtggt gcagatgaac ttcagggtca gcttgccgta ggtggcatcg
     1561 ccctcgccct cgccggacac gctgaacttg tggccgttta cgtcgccgtc cagctcgacc
     1621 aggatgggca ccaccccggt gaacagctcc tcgcccttgc tcaccacgtt gatgtcgatc
     1681 tggtccaggg ggatgtactc gccctcgctg gtgatcctgc tcttggcggc cgcgaccgcg
     1741 ccagcctcgg cctcgtcctc caccagcgtc tcgacctcaa tctcagtgcc accaatgttc
     1801 aatttggtgg tcttgcgaat gtcgccgtgg atgaggatat ggctgtggat cagcacgcgc
     1861 aggtagtggc cgagcagacc ccagcactgc ttcgacatca ggtcaatgat ggtgtggccg
     1921 acgttggagc cgtacctgct caggacgccg aagccctcgg ggccgaggat gaacaggatg
     1981 gggaacatac cccatgatac gaagaagagc caagccatgc cagtcaccac ctggcgacac
     2041 cggcccttcg gcacggtgtg gtacgcctca atgtagacct tggctgcgtt gaagaatgtg
     2101 tagatgccgt agcacaggcc catcaggaag aaaatgacac ggacgtatcc ctaaacacat
     2161 gagaaataga gtcataagca catgggtcac atacaggaga tatgtatata acattaatac
     2221 aattttataa aaaaaagggg gggcacaact agtataactt cgtataaggt atactatacg
     2281 aagttattaa gaggtttcat attgctaata gcagctacaa tccagctacc attctgcata
     2341 acttcgtata aagtatccta tacgaagtta tgtcgactgg agagtggcca gcccttctca
     2401 tgttcagaga acatggttaa ctggttaagt catgtcgtcc cacagctgcc cgtgccctgg
     2461 cccaccctcg tgaccacctt cggctacggc ctgcagtgct tcgcccgcta ccccgaccac
     2521 atgaagcagc acgacttctt caagtccgcc atgcccgaag gctacgtcca ggagcgcacc
     2581 atcttcttca aggacgacgg caactacaag acccgcgccg aggtgaagtt cgagggcgac
     2641 accctggtga accgcatcga gctgaagggc atcgacttca aggaggacgg caacatcctg
     2701 gggcacaagc tggagtacaa ctacaacagc cacaacgtct atatcatggc cgacaagcag
     2761 aagaacggca tcaaggtgaa cttcaagatc cgccacaaca tcgaggacgg cagcgtgcag
     2821 ctcgccgacc actaccagca gaacaccccc atcggcgacg gccccgtgct gctgcccgac
     2881 aaccactacc tgagctacca gtccgccctg agcaaagacc ccaacgagaa gcgcgatcac
     2941 atggtcctgc tggagttcgt gaccgccgcc gggatcactc tcggcatgga cgagctgtac
     3001 aagtaagcta gcgaagttcc tatactttct agagaatagg aacttctaag cagacaatct
     3061 tgtaatacat cagcagctag tagattgctc cagctagaag ttcctatacc ttttgaagaa
     3121 taggaacttc gaattcgata tcaagcttat cgataatcaa cctctggatt acaaaatttg
     3181 tgaaagattg actggtattc ttaactatgt tgctcctttt acgctatgtg gatacgctgc
     3241 tttaatgcct ttgtatcatg ctattgcttc ccgtatggct ttcattttct cctccttgta
     3301 taaatcctgg ttgctgtctc tttatgagga gttgtggccc gttgtcaggc aacgtggcgt
     3361 ggtgtgcact gtgtttgctg acgcaacccc cactggttgg ggcattgcca ccacctgtca
     3421 gctcctttcc gggactttcg ctttccccct ccctattgcc acggcggaac tcatcgccgc
     3481 ctgccttgcc cgctgctgga caggggctcg gctgttgggc actgacaatt ccgtggtgtt
     3541 gtcggggaaa tcatcgtcct ttccttggct gctcgcctgt gttgccacct ggattctgcg
     3601 cgggacgtcc ttctgctacg tcccttcggc cctcaatcca gcggaccttc cttcccgcgg
     3661 cctgctgccg gctctgcggc ctcttccgcg tcttcgcctt cgccctcaga cgagtcggat
     3721 ctccctttgg gccgcctccc cgcatcgata ccgagcgctg ctcgagagat ctacgggtgg
     3781 catccctgtg acccctcccc agtgcctctc ctggccctgg aagttgccac tccagtgccc
     3841 accagccttg tcctaataaa attaagttgc atcattttgt ctgactaggt gtccttctat
     3901 aatattatgg ggtggagggg ggtggtatgg agcaaggggc aagttgggaa gacaacctgt
     3961 agggcctgcg gggtctattg ggaaccaagc tggagtgcag tggcacaatc ttggctcact
     4021 gcaatctccg cctcctgggt tcaagcgatt ctcctgcctc agcctcccga gttgttggga
     4081 ttccaggcat gcatgaccag gctcagctaa tttttgtttt tttggtagag acggggtttc
     4141 accatattgg ccaggctggt ctccaactcc taatctcagg tgatctaccc accttggcct
     4201 cccaaattgc tgggattaca ggcgtgaacc actgctccct tccctgtcct tctgattttg
     4261 taggtaacca cgtgcggacc gagcggccgc aggaacccct agtgatggag ttggccactc
     4321 cctctctgcg cgctcgctcg ctcactgagg ccgggcgacc aaaggtcgcc cgacgcccgg
     4381 gctttgcccg ggcggcctca gtgagcgagc gagcgcgcag ctgcctgcag gggcgcctga
     4441 tgcggtattt tctccttacg catctgtgcg gtatttcaca ccgcatannn nnnnnnnnnn
     4501 nnnnnnnnnn nnnnnnnnnn nnnnnnnnnn nnnnnnnnnn nnnnnnnnnn nnnnnnnnnn
     4561 nnnnnnnnnn nnnnnnnnnn nnnnnnnnnn nnnnnnnnnn nnnnnnnnnn nnnnnnnnnn
     4621 nnnnnnnnnc nnnnnnnnnn nnnnnnnnnn nnnnnnnnnn nnnnnnnnnn nnnnnnnnnn
     4681 nnnnnnnnnn nnnnnnnnnn nnnnnnnnnn nnnnnnnnnn nnnnnnnnnn nnnnnnnnnn
     4741 nnnnnnnnnn nnnnnnnnnn nnnnnnnnnn ncctttgacg ttggagtcca cgttctttaa
     4801 tagtggactc ttgttccaaa ctggaacaac actcaaccct atctcgggct attcttttga
     4861 tttataaggg attttgccga tttcggccta ttggttaaaa aatgagctga tttaacaaaa
     4921 atttaacgcg aattttaaca aaatattaac gtttacaatt ttatggtgca ctctcagtac
     4981 aatctgctct gatgccgcat agttaagcca gccccgacac ccgccaacac ccgctgacgc
     5041 gccctgacgg gcttgtctgc tcccggcatc cgcttacaga caagctgtga ccgtctccgg
     5101 gagctgcatg tgtcagaggt tttcaccgtc atcaccgaaa cgcgcgagac gaaagggcct
     5161 cgtgatacgc ctatttttat aggttaatgt catgataata atggtttctt agacgtcagg
     5221 tggcactttt cggggaaatg tgcgcggaac ccctatttgt ttatttttct aaatacattc
     5281 aaatatgtat ccgctcatga gacaataacc ctgataaatg cttcaataat attgaaaaag
     5341 gaagagtatg agtattcaac atttccgtgt cgcccttatt cccttttttg cggcattttg
     5401 ccttcctgtt tttgctcacc cagaaacgct ggtgaaagta aaagatgctg aagatcagtt
     5461 gggtgcacga gtgggttaca tcgaactgga tctcaacagc ggtaagatcc ttgagagttt
     5521 tcgccccgaa gaacgttttc caatgatgag cacttttaaa gttctgctat gtggcgcggt
     5581 attatcccgt attgacgccg ggcaagagca actcggtcgc cgcatacact attctcagaa
     5641 tgacttggtt gagtactcac cagtcacaga aaagcatctt acggatggca tgacagtaag
     5701 agaattatgc agtgctgcca taaccatgag tgataacact gcggccaact tacttctgac
     5761 aacgatcgga ggaccgaagg agctaaccgc ttttttgcac aacatggggg atcatgtaac
     5821 tcgccttgat cgttgggaac cggagctgaa tgaagccata ccaaacgacg agcgtgacac
     5881 cacgatgcct gtagcaatgg caacaacgtt gcgcaaacta ttaactggcg aactacttac
     5941 tctagcttcc cggcaacaat taatagactg gatggaggcg gataaagttg caggaccact
     6001 tctgcgctcg gcccttccgg ctggctggtt tattgctgat aaatctggag ccggtgagcg
     6061 tgggtctcgc ggtatcattg cagcactggg gccagatggt aagccctccc gtatcgtagt
     6121 tatctacacg acggggagtc aggcaactat ggatgaacga aatagacaga tcgctgagat
     6181 aggtgcctca ctgattaagc attggtaact gtcagaccaa gtttactcat atatacttta
     6241 gattgattta aaacttcatt tttaatttaa aaggatctag gtgaagatcc tttttgataa
     6301 tctcatgacc aaaatccctt aacgtgagtt ttcgttccac tgagcgtcag accccgtaga
     6361 aaagatcaaa ggatcttctt gagatccttt ttttctgcgc gtaatctgct gcttgcaaac
     6421 aaaaaaacca ccgctaccag cggtggtttg tttgccggat caagagctac caactctttt
     6481 tccgaaggta actggcttca gcagagcgca gataccaaat actgtccttc tagtgtagcc
     6541 gtagttaggc caccacttca agaactctgt agcaccgcct acatacctcg ctctgctaat
     6601 cctgttacca gtggctgctg ccagtggcga taagtcgtgt cttaccgggt tggactcaag
     6661 acgatagtta ccggataagg cgcagcggtc gggctgaacg gggggttcgt gcacacagcc
     6721 cagcttggag cgaacgacct acaccgaact gagataccta cagcgtgagc tatgagaaag
     6781 cgccacgctt cccgaaggga gaaaggcgga caggtatccg gtaagcggca gggtcggaac
     6841 aggagagcgc acgagggagc ttccaggggg aaacgcctgg tatctttata gtcctgtcgg
     6901 gtttcgccac ctctgacttg agcgtcgatt tttgtgatgc tcgtcagggg ggcggagcct
     6961 atggaaaaac gccagcaacg cggccttttt acggttcctg gccttttgct ggccttttgc
     7021 tcacatgt
//
