Features (pLannotate 1.2.2; 29 found; start..end, strand, type, name):
     47..258     +  promoter       EF-1α core promoter: core promoter for human elongation factor EF-1α
    271..539     +  LTR            5' LTR (truncated): truncated 5' long terminal repeat (LTR) from human T-cell leukemia virus (HTLV) type 1
    567..600     +  protein_bind   FRT (minimal): supports FLP-mediated excision but not integration (Turan and Bode, 2011) FLP recombinase from the Saccharomyces cerevisiae 2μ plasmid
    609..650     -  intron         β-globin intron (fragment): internally truncated intron from human β-globin
    699..732     +  CDS            ChR2(H134R) (fragment): H134R mutant of an N-terminal fragment of channelrhodopsin-2 from the alga Chlamydomonas reinhardtii (Nagel et al., 2005) blue light-activated cation channel
   1230..1263    +  protein_bind   loxN: Cre-mediated recombination occurs in the 8-bp core sequence (GTATACCT). loxN sites are compatible with each other, but incompatible with loxP or lox2272 sites. Cre recombinase
   1264..1313    +  intron         β-globin intron (fragment): internally truncated intron from human β-globin
   1314..1347    +  protein_bind   lox2272: Cre-mediated recombination occurs in the 8-bp core sequence (GGATACTT). lox2272 sites are compatible with each other, but incompatible with loxP or loxN sites (Lee and Saito, 1988). Cre recombinase
   1368..1525    -  CDS            Citrine (fragment): enhanced variant of YFP (Heikal et al., 2001) mammalian codon-optimized
   1524..1583    -  CDS            KCNJ2 (fragment): KCNJ2_HUMAN - Also known as IRK1. Experimental evidence at protein level: Swiss-Prot protein existence level 1. Probably participates in establishing action potential waveform and excitability of neuronal and muscle tissues. Inward rectifier potassium channels are characterized by a greater tendency to allow potassium to flow into the cell rather than out of it. Their voltage dependence is regulated by the concentration of extracellular potassium; as external potassium is raised, the voltage range of the channel opening shifts to more positive voltages. The inward rectification is mainly due t
   1593..1948    -  CDS            ChR2 (fragment): N-terminal fragment of channelrhodopsin-2 from the alga Chlamydomonas reinhardtii (Nagel et al., 2003) blue light-activated cation channel
   2113..2146    -  protein_bind   loxN: Cre-mediated recombination occurs in the 8-bp core sequence (GTATACCT). loxN sites are compatible with each other, but incompatible with loxP or lox2272 sites. Cre recombinase
   2147..2196    +  intron         β-globin intron (fragment): internally truncated intron from human β-globin
   2197..2230    -  protein_bind   lox2272: Cre-mediated recombination occurs in the 8-bp core sequence (GGATACTT). lox2272 sites are compatible with each other, but incompatible with loxP or loxN sites (Lee and Saito, 1988). Cre recombinase
   2303..2865    +  CDS            EYFP (fragment): enhanced YFP mammalian codon-optimized
   2872..2905    -  protein_bind   FRT (minimal): supports FLP-mediated excision but not integration (Turan and Bode, 2011) FLP recombinase from the Saccharomyces cerevisiae 2μ plasmid
   2990..3014    +  misc_feature   MCS (fragment): pBluescript multiple cloning site
   3014..3602    +  misc_feature   WPRE: woodchuck hepatitis virus posttranscriptional regulatory element
   3634..4110    +  polyA_signal   hGH poly(A) signal: human growth hormone polyadenylation signal
   4150..4290    +  repeat_region  AAV2 ITR: inverted terminal repeat of adeno-associated virus serotype 2 inverted
   4295..4346    -  misc_feature   bom (fragment): basis of mobility region from pBR322
   4365..4820    +  rep_origin     f1 ori (sequence partly withheld): f1 bacteriophage origin of replication; arrow indicates direction of (+) strand synthesis
   4821..4870    -  misc_feature   bom (fragment): basis of mobility region from pBR322
   4972..5007    -  CDS            rop (fragment): Rop protein, which maintains plasmids at low copy number; rop
   5102..5206    +  promoter       AmpR promoter: bla
   5207..6067    +  CDS            AmpR: β-lactamase; bla; confers resistance to ampicillin, carbenicillin, and related antibiotics
   6238..6826    +  rep_origin     ori: high-copy-number ColE1/pMB1/pBR322/pUC origin of replication
   6899..6926    +  repeat_region  AAV2 ITR (fragment): inverted terminal repeat of adeno-associated virus serotype 2 inverted
   6955..6982    +  repeat_region  AAV2 ITR (fragment): inverted terminal repeat of adeno-associated virus serotype 2 inverted
>Addgene plasmid #137156 | pAAV-nEF-Con/Foff 2.0-iC++-EYFP | addgene full sequence | sequence record 271952 | Addgene NGS Result
GCGGCCGCACGCGTAAGGATCTGCGATCGCTCCGGTGCCCGTCAGTGGGCAGAGCGCACATCGCCCACAG
TCCCCGAGAAGTTGGGGGGAGGGGTCGGCAATTGAACGGGTGCCTAGAGAAGGTGGCGCGGGGTAAACTG
GGAAAGTGATGTCGTGTACTGGCTCCGCCTTTTTCCCGAGGGTGGGGGAGAACCGTATATAAGTGCAGTA
GTCGCCGTGAACGTTCTTTTTCGCAACGGGTTTGCCGCCAGAACACAGCTGAAGCTTCGAGGGGCTCGCA
TCTCTCCTTCACGCGCCCGCCGCCCTACCTGAGGCCGCCATCCACGCCGGTTGAGTCGCGTTCTGCCGCC
TCCCGCCTGTGGTGCCTCCTGAACTGCGTCCGCCGTCTAGGTAAGTTTAAAGCTCAGGTCGAGACCGGGC
CTTTGTCCGGCGCTCCCTTGGAGCCTACCTAGACTCAGCCGGCTCTCCACGCTTTGCCTGACCCTGCTTG
CTCAACTCTACGTCTTTGTTTCGTTTTCTGTTCTGCGCCGTTACAGATCCAAGCTGTGACCGGCGCCTAC
GGATCCGAAGTTCCTATTCTCTAGAAAGTATAGGAACTTCGCAGAGTAGTAGCTGGATTGTAGCTGCTAT
TAGCAATCTAAAACCTCTTAGAAGTTCCTATTCTTCAAAAGGTATAGGAACTTCGGCGCGCCGCCACCAT
GGACTATGGCGGCGCTTTGTCTGCCGTCGGACTCTTCCAAACCTCATACACTCTTGAGAACAATGGTTCT
GTTATTTGCATCCCGAACAACGGCCAGTGCTTCTGCTTGGCTTGGCTTAAATCCAACGGAACAAATGCCG
AGAAGTTGGCTGCCAACATTCTGCAGTGGATTTCTTTTGCGCTTTCAGCGCTCTGCCTGATGTTCTACGG
CTACCAGACCTGGAAGTCTACTTGCGGCTGGGAGAATATTTACGTGGCCACGATCCAGATGATCAAGTTC
ATCATCGAGTATTTCCATAGCTTTGACGAACCTGCGGTGATCTACTCATCCAACGGCAACAAGACCAGGT
GGCTTCGTTACGCGAGCTGGCTGCTGACCTGCCCTGTCATTCTTATCCACCTGAGCAACCTTACGGGTCT
GGCGAACGACTATAACAAGCGTACCATGGGTCTGCTGGTGTCAGATATCGGCACGATCGTGTGGGGCACC
ACGGCCGCGCTGTCCAAGGTAAGTGTCGGGGTTGAGCTCATAACTTCGTATAGTATACCTTATACGAAGT
TATTCTTTGCACCATTCTAAAGAATAACAGTGATAATTTCTGGGTTAAGGCAAATAACTTCGTATAGGAT
ACTTTATACGAAGTTATGGTACCCCTCCTGTACTCACCTTGCCGGTGGTGCAGATGAACTTCAGGGTCAG
CTTGCCGTAGGTGGCATCGCCCTCGCCCTCGCCGGACACGCTGAACTTGTGGCCGTTTACGTCGCCGTCC
AGCTCGACCAGGATGGGCACCACCCCGGTGAACAGCTCCTCGCCCTTGCTCACCACGTTGATGTCGATCT
GGTCCAGGGGGATGTACTCGCCCTCGCTGGTGATCCTGCTCTTGGCGGCCGCGACCGCGCCAGCCTCGGC
CTCGTCCTCCACCAGCGTCTCGACCTCAATCTCAGTGCCACCAATGTTCAATTTGGTGGTCTTGCGAATG
TCGCCGTGGATGAGGATATGGCTGTGGATCAGCACGCGCAGGTAGTGGCCGAGCAGACCCCAGCACTGCT
TCGACATCAGGTCAATGATGGTGTGGCCGACGTTGGAGCCGTACCTGCTCAGGACGCCGAAGCCCTCGGG
GCCGAGGATGAACAGGATGGGGAACATACCCCATGATACGAAGAAGAGCCAAGCCATGCCAGTCACCACC
TGGCGACACCGGCCCTTCGGCACGGTGTGGTACGCCTCAATGTAGACCTTGGCTGCGTTGAAGAATGTGT
AGATGCCGTAGCACAGGCCCATCAGGAAGAAAATGACACGGACGTATCCCTAAACACATGAGAAATAGAG
TCATAAGCACATGGGTCACATACAGGAGATATGTATATAACATTAATACAATTTTATAAAAAAAAGGGGG
GGCACAACTAGTATAACTTCGTATAAGGTATACTATACGAAGTTATTAAGAGGTTTCATATTGCTAATAG
CAGCTACAATCCAGCTACCATTCTGCATAACTTCGTATAAAGTATCCTATACGAAGTTATGTCGACTGGA
GAGTGGCCAGCCCTTCTCATGTTCAGAGAACATGGTTAACTGGTTAAGTCATGTCGTCCCACAGCTGCCC
GTGCCCTGGCCCACCCTCGTGACCACCTTCGGCTACGGCCTGCAGTGCTTCGCCCGCTACCCCGACCACA
TGAAGCAGCACGACTTCTTCAAGTCCGCCATGCCCGAAGGCTACGTCCAGGAGCGCACCATCTTCTTCAA
GGACGACGGCAACTACAAGACCCGCGCCGAGGTGAAGTTCGAGGGCGACACCCTGGTGAACCGCATCGAG
CTGAAGGGCATCGACTTCAAGGAGGACGGCAACATCCTGGGGCACAAGCTGGAGTACAACTACAACAGCC
ACAACGTCTATATCATGGCCGACAAGCAGAAGAACGGCATCAAGGTGAACTTCAAGATCCGCCACAACAT
CGAGGACGGCAGCGTGCAGCTCGCCGACCACTACCAGCAGAACACCCCCATCGGCGACGGCCCCGTGCTG
CTGCCCGACAACCACTACCTGAGCTACCAGTCCGCCCTGAGCAAAGACCCCAACGAGAAGCGCGATCACA
TGGTCCTGCTGGAGTTCGTGACCGCCGCCGGGATCACTCTCGGCATGGACGAGCTGTACAAGTAAGCTAG
CGAAGTTCCTATACTTTCTAGAGAATAGGAACTTCTAAGCAGACAATCTTGTAATACATCAGCAGCTAGT
AGATTGCTCCAGCTAGAAGTTCCTATACCTTTTGAAGAATAGGAACTTCGAATTCGATATCAAGCTTATC
GATAATCAACCTCTGGATTACAAAATTTGTGAAAGATTGACTGGTATTCTTAACTATGTTGCTCCTTTTA
CGCTATGTGGATACGCTGCTTTAATGCCTTTGTATCATGCTATTGCTTCCCGTATGGCTTTCATTTTCTC
CTCCTTGTATAAATCCTGGTTGCTGTCTCTTTATGAGGAGTTGTGGCCCGTTGTCAGGCAACGTGGCGTG
GTGTGCACTGTGTTTGCTGACGCAACCCCCACTGGTTGGGGCATTGCCACCACCTGTCAGCTCCTTTCCG
GGACTTTCGCTTTCCCCCTCCCTATTGCCACGGCGGAACTCATCGCCGCCTGCCTTGCCCGCTGCTGGAC
AGGGGCTCGGCTGTTGGGCACTGACAATTCCGTGGTGTTGTCGGGGAAATCATCGTCCTTTCCTTGGCTG
CTCGCCTATGTTGCCACCTGGATTCTGCGCGGGACGTCCTTCTGCTACGTCCCTTCGGCCCTCAATCCAG
CGGACCTTCCTTCCCGCGGCCTGCTGCCGGCTCTGCGGCCTCTTCCGCGTCTTCGCCTTCGCCCTCAGAC
GAGTCGGATCTCCCTTTGGGCCGCCTCCCCGCATCGATACCGAGCGCTGCTCGAGAGATCTACGGGTGGC
ATCCCTGTGACCCCTCCCCAGTGCCTCTCCTGGCCCTGGAAGTTGCCACTCCAGTGCCCACCAGCCTTGT
CCTAATAAAATTAAGTTGCATCATTTTGTCTGACTAGGTGTCCTTCTATAATATTATGGGGTGGAGGGGG
GTGGTATGGAGCAAGGGGCAAGTTGGGAAGACAACCTGTAGGGCCTGCGGGGTCTATTGGGAACCAAGCT
GGAGTGCAGTGGCACAATCTTGGCTCACTGCAATCTCCGCCTCCTGGGTTCAAGCGATTCTCCTGCCTCA
GCCTCCCGAGTTGTTGGGATTCCAGGCATGCATGACCAGGCTCAGCTAATTTTTGTTTTTTTGGTAGAGA
CGGGGTTTCACCATATTGGCCAGGCTGGTCTCCAACTCCTAATCTCAGGTGATCTACCCACCTTGGCCTC
CCAAATTGCTGGGATTACAGGCGTGAACCACTGCTCCCTTCCCTGTCCTTCTGATTTTGTAGGTAACCAC
GTGCGGACCGAGCGGCCGCAGGAACCCCTAGTGATGGAGTTGGCCACTCCCTCTCTGCGCGCTCGCTCGC
TCACTGAGGCCGGGCGACCAAAGGTCGCCCGACGCCCGGGCTTTGCCCGGGCGGCCTCAGTGAGCGAGCG
AGCGCGCAGCTGCCTGCAGGGGCGCCTGATGCGGTATTTTCTCCTTACGCATCTGTGCGGTATTTCACAC
CGCATA
[95 nt withheld, positions 4347-4441]
T
[46 nt withheld, positions 4443-4488]
C
[141 nt withheld, positions 4490-4630]
CCTTTGACGTTGGAGTCCACGTTCTTTAATAGTGGACTCTTGTTCCAAACTGGAACAACACTCAACTCTA
TCTCGGGCTATTCTTTTGATTTATAAGGGATTTTGCCGATTTCGGTCTATTGGTTAAAAAATGAGCTGAT
TTAACAAAAATTTAACGCGAATTTTAACAAAATATTAACGTTTACAATTTTATGGTGCACTCTCAGTACA
ATCTGCTCTGATGCCGCATAGTTAAGCCAGCCCCGACACCCGCCAACACCCGCTGACGCGCCCTGACGGG
CTTGTCTGCTCCCGGCATCCGCTTACAGACAAGCTGTGACCGTCTCCGGGAGCTGCATGTGTCAGAGGTT
TTCACCGTCATCACCGAAACGCGCGAGACGAAAGGGCCTCGTGATACGCCTATTTTTATAGGTTAATGTC
ATGATAATAATGGTTTCTTAGACGTCAGGTGGCACTTTTCGGGGAAATGTGCGCGGAACCCCTATTTGTT
TATTTTTCTAAATACATTCAAATATGTATCCGCTCATGAGACAATAACCCTGATAAATGCTTCAATAATA
TTGAAAAAGGAAGAGTATGAGTATTCAACATTTCCGTGTCGCCCTTATTCCCTTTTTTGCGGCATTTTGC
CTTCCTGTTTTTGCTCACCCAGAAACGCTGGTGAAAGTAAAAGATGCTGAAGATCAGTTGGGTGCACGAG
TGGGTTACATCGAACTGGATCTCAACAGCGGTAAGATCCTTGAGAGTTTTCGCCCCGAAGAACGTTTTCC
AATGATGAGCACTTTTAAAGTTCTGCTATGTGGCGCGGTATTATCCCGTATTGACGCCGGGCAAGAGCAA
CTCGGTCGCCGCATACACTATTCTCAGAATGACTTGGTTGAGTACTCACCAGTCACAGAAAAGCATCTTA
CGGATGGCATGACAGTAAGAGAATTATGCAGTGCTGCCATAACCATGAGTGATAACACTGCGGCCAACTT
ACTTCTGACAACGATCGGAGGACCGAAGGAGCTAACCGCTTTTTTGCACAACATGGGGGATCATGTAACT
CGCCTTGATCGTTGGGAACCGGAGCTGAATGAAGCCATACCAAACGACGAGCGTGACACCACGATGCCTG
TAGCAATGGCAACAACGTTGCGCAAACTATTAACTGGCGAACTACTTACTCTAGCTTCCCGGCAACAATT
AATAGACTGGATGGAGGCGGATAAAGTTGCAGGACCACTTCTGCGCTCGGCCCTTCCGGCTGGCTGGTTT
ATTGCTGATAAATCTGGAGCCGGTGAGCGTGGGTCTCGCGGTATCATTGCAGCACTGGGGCCAGATGGTA
AGCCCTCCCGTATCGTAGTTATCTACACGACGGGGAGTCAGGCAACTATGGATGAACGAAATAGACAGAT
CGCTGAGATAGGTGCCTCACTGATTAAGCATTGGTAACTGTCAGACCAAGTTTACTCATATATACTTTAG
ATTGATTTAAAACTTCATTTTTAATTTAAAAGGATCTAGGTGAAGATCCTTTTTGATAATCTCATGACCA
AAATCCCTTAACGTGAGTTTTCGTTCCACTGAGCGTCAGACCCCGTAGAAAAGATCAAAGGATCTTCTTG
AGATCCTTTTTTTCTGCGCGTAATCTGCTGCTTGCAAACAAAAAAACCACCGCTACCAGCGGTGGTTTGT
TTGCCGGATCAAGAGCTACCAACTCTTTTTCCGAAGGTAACTGGCTTCAGCAGAGCGCAGATACCAAATA
CTGTTCTTCTAGTGTAGCCGTAGTTAGGCCACCACTTCAAGAACTCTGTAGCACCGCCTACATACCTCGC
TCTGCTAATCCTGTTACCAGTGGCTGCTGCCAGTGGCGATAAGTCGTGTCTTACCGGGTTGGACTCAAGA
CGATAGTTACCGGATAAGGCGCAGCGGTCGGGCTGAACGGGGGGTTCGTGCACACAGCCCAGCTTGGAGC
GAACGACCTACACCGAACTGAGATACCTACAGCGTGAGCTATGAGAAAGCGCCACGCTTCCCGAAGGGAG
AAAGGCGGACAGGTATCCGGTAAGCGGCAGGGTCGGAACAGGAGAGCGCACGAGGGAGCTTCCAGGGGGA
AACGCCTGGTATCTTTATAGTCCTGTCGGGTTTCGCCACCTCTGACTTGAGCGTCGATTTTTGTGATGCT
CGTCAGGGGGGCGGAGCCTATGGAAAAACGCCAGCAACGCGGCCTTTTTACGGTTCCTGGCCTTTTGCTG
GCCTTTTGCTCACATGTCCTGCAGGCAGCTGCGCGCTCGCTCGCTCACTGAGGCCGCCCGGGCGTCGGGC
GACCTTTGGTCGCCCGGCCTCAGTGAGCGAGCGAGCGCGCAGAGAGGGAGTGGCCAACTCCATCACTAGG
GGTTCCT
