>Addgene plasmid #137156 | pAAV-nEF-Con/Foff 2.0-iC++-EYFP | depositor partial sequence | sequence record 265002 | Promoter through WPRE
AAGGATCTGCGATCGCTCCGGTGCCCGTCAGTGGGCAGAGCGCACATCGCCCACAGTCCCCGAGAAGTTG
GGGGGAGGGGTCGGCAATTGAACGGGTGCCTAGAGAAGGTGGCGCGGGGTAAACTGGGAAAGTGATGTCG
TGTACTGGCTCCGCCTTTTTCCCGAGGGTGGGGGAGAACCGTATATAAGTGCAGTAGTCGCCGTGAACGT
TCTTTTTCGCAACGGGTTTGCCGCCAGAACACAGCTGAAGCTTCGAGGGGCTCGCATCTCTCCTTCACGC
GCCCGCCGCCCTACCTGAGGCCGCCATCCACGCCGGTTGAGTCGCGTTCTGCCGCCTCCCGCCTGTGGTG
CCTCCTGAACTGCGTCCGCCGTCTAGGTAAGTTTAAAGCTCAGGTCGAGACCGGGCCTTTGTCCGGCGCT
CCCTTGGAGCCTACCTAGACTCAGCCGGCTCTCCACGCTTTGCCTGACCCTGCTTGCTCAACTCTACGTC
TTTGTTTCGTTTTCTGTTCTGCGCCGTTACAGATCCAAGCTGTGACCGGCGCCTACGGATCCGAAGTTCC
TATTCTCTAGAAAGTATAGGAACTTCGCAGAGTAGTAGCTGGATTGTAGCTGCTATTAGCAATCTAAAAC
CTCTTAGAAGTTCCTATTCTTCAAAAGGTATAGGAACTTCGGCGCGCCGCCACCATGGACTATGGCGGCG
CTTTGTCTGCCGTCGGACTCTTCCAAACCTCATACACTCTTGAGAACAATGGTTCTGTTATTTGCATCCC
GAACAACGGCCAGTGCTTCTGCTTGGCTTGGCTTAAATCCAACGGAACAAATGCCGAGAAGTTGGCTGCC
AACATTCTGCAGTGGATTTCTTTTGCGCTTTCAGCGCTCTGCCTGATGTTCTACGGCTACCAGACCTGGA
AGTCTACTTGCGGCTGGGAGAATATTTACGTGGCCACGATCCAGATGATCAAGTTCATCATCGAGTATTT
CCATAGCTTTGACGAACCTGCGGTGATCTACTCATCCAACGGCAACAAGACCAGGTGGCTTCGTTACGCG
AGCTGGCTGCTGACCTGCCCTGTCATTCTTATCCACCTGAGCAACCTTACGGGTCTGGCGAACGACTATA
ACAAGCGTACCATGGGTCTGCTGGTGTCAGATATCGGCACGATCGTGTGGGGCACCACGGCCGCGCTGTC
CAAGGTAAGTGTCGGGGTTGAGCTCATAACTTCGTATAGTATACCTTATACGAAGTTATTCTTTGCACCA
TTCTAAAGAATAACAGTGATAATTTCTGGGTTAAGGCAAATAACTTCGTATAGGATACTTTATACGAAGT
TATGGTACCCCTCCTGTACTCACCTTGCCGGTGGTGCAGATGAACTTCAGGGTCAGCTTGCCGTAGGTGG
CATCGCCCTCGCCCTCGCCGGACACGCTGAACTTGTGGCCGTTTACGTCGCCGTCCAGCTCGACCAGGAT
GGGCACCACCCCGGTGAACAGCTCCTCGCCCTTGCTCACCACGTTGATGTCGATCTGGTCCAGGGGGATG
TACTCGCCCTCGCTGGTGATCCTGCTCTTGGCGGCCGCGACCGCGCCAGCCTCGGCCTCGTCCTCCACCA
GCGTCTCGACCTCAATCTCAGTGCCACCAATGTTCAATTTGGTGGTCTTGCGAATGTCGCCGTGGATGAG
GATATGGCTGTGGATCAGCACGCGCAGGTAGTGGCCGAGCAGACCCCAGCACTGCTTCGACATCAGGTCA
ATGATGGTGTGGCCGACGTTGGAGCCGTACCTGCTCAGGACGCCGAAGCCCTCGGGGCCGAGGATGAACA
GGATGGGGAACATACCCCATGATACGAAGAAGAGCCAAGCCATGCCAGTCACCACCTGGCGACACCGGCC
CTTCGGCACGGTGTGGTACGCCTCAATGTAGACCTTGGCTGCGTTGAAGAATGTGTAGATGCCGTAGCAC
AGGCCCATCAGGAAGAAAATGACACGGACGTATCCCTAAACACATGAGAAATAGAGTCATAAGCACATGG
GTCACATACAGGAGATATGTATATAACATTAATACAATTTTATAAAAAAAAGGGGGGGCACAACTAGTAT
AACTTCGTATAAGGTATACTATACGAAGTTATTAAGAGGTTTCATATTGCTAATAGCAGCTACAATCCAG
CTACCATTCTGCATAACTTCGTATAAAGTATCCTATACGAAGTTATGTCGACTGGAGAGTGGCCAGCCCT
TCTCATGTTCAGAGAACATGGTTAACTGGTTAAGTCATGTCGTCCCACAGCTGCCCGTGCCCTGGCCCAC
CCTCGTGACCACCTTCGGCTACGGCCTGCAGTGCTTCGCCCGCTACCCCGACCACATGAAGCAGCACGAC
TTCTTCAAGTCCGCCATGCCCGAAGGCTACGTCCAGGAGCGCACCATCTTCTTCAAGGACGACGGCAACT
ACAAGACCCGCGCCGAGGTGAAGTTCGAGGGCGACACCCTGGTGAACCGCATCGAGCTGAAGGGCATCGA
CTTCAAGGAGGACGGCAACATCCTGGGGCACAAGCTGGAGTACAACTACAACAGCCACAACGTCTATATC
ATGGCCGACAAGCAGAAGAACGGCATCAAGGTGAACTTCAAGATCCGCCACAACATCGAGGACGGCAGCG
TGCAGCTCGCCGACCACTACCAGCAGAACACCCCCATCGGCGACGGCCCCGTGCTGCTGCCCGACAACCA
CTACCTGAGCTACCAGTCCGCCCTGAGCAAAGACCCCAACGAGAAGCGCGATCACATGGTCCTGCTGGAG
TTCGTGACCGCCGCCGGGATCACTCTCGGCATGGACGAGCTGTACAAGTAAGCTAGCGAAGTTCCTATAC
TTTCTAGAGAATAGGAACTTCTAAGCAGACAATCTTGTAATACATCAGCAGCTAGTAGATTGCTCCAGCT
AGAAGTTCCTATACCTTTTGAAGAATAGGAACTTCGAATTCGATATCAAGCTTATCGATAATCAACCTCT
GGATTACAAAATTTGTGAAAGATTGACTGGTATTCTTAACTATGTTGCTCCTTTTACGCTATGTGGATAC
GCTGCTTTAATGCCTTTGTATCATGCTATTGCTTCCCGTATGGCTTTCATTTTCTCCTCCTTGTATAAAT
CCTGGTTGCTGTCTCTTTATGAGGAGTTGTGGCCCGTTGTCAGGCAACGTGGCGTGGTGTGCACTGTGTT
TGCTGACGCAACCCCCACTGGTTGGGGCATTGCCACCACCTGTCAGCTCCTTTCCGGGACTTTCGCTTTC
CCCCTCCCTATTGCCACGGCGGAACTCATCGCCGCCTGCCTTGCCCGCTGCTGGACAGGGGCTCGGCTGT
TGGGCACTGACAATTCCGTGGTGTTGTCGGGGAAATCATCGTCCTTTCCTTGGCTGCTCGCCTGTGTTGC
CACCTGGATTCTGCGCGGGACGTCCTTCTGCTACGTCCCTTCGGCCCTCAATCCAGCGGACCTTCCTTCC
CGCGGCCTGCTGCCGGCTCTGCGGCCTCTTCCGCGTCTTCGCCTTCGCCCTCAGACGAGTCGGATCTCCC
TTTGGGCCGCCTCCCCGCATCGATACCG
